>Addgene plasmid #197372 | pCSIIbleo-miRFP704nano(S86C)-P2A-EGFP | addgene full sequence | sequence record 389853 | Addgene NGS Result
GACGGATCGGGAGATCTCCCGATCCCCTATGGTGCACTCTCAGTACAATCTGCTCTGATGCCGCATAGTT
AAGCCAGTATCTGCTCCCTGCTTGTGTGTTGGAGGTCGCTGAGTAGTGCGCGAGCAAAATTTAAGCTACA
ACAAGGCAAGGCTTGACCGACAATTGCATGAAGAATCTGCTTAGGGTTAGGCGTTTTGCGCTGCTTCGCG
ATGTACGGGCCAGATATACGCGTTGACATTGATTATTGACTAGTTATTAATAGTAATCAATTACGGGGTC
ATTAGTTCATAGCCCATATATGGAGTTCCGCGTTACATAACTTACGGTAAATGGCCCGCCTGGCTGACCG
CCCAACGACCCCCGCCCATTGACGTCAATAATGACGTATGTTCCCATAGTAACGCCAATAGGGACTTTCC
ATTGACGTCAATGGGTGGAGTATTTACGGTAAACTGCCCACTTGGCAGTACATCAAGTGTATCATATGCC
AAGTACGCCCCCTATTGACGTCAATGACGGTAAATGGCCCGCCTGGCATTATGCCCAGTACATGACCTTA
TGGGACTTTCCTACTTGGCAGTACATCTACGTATTAGTCATCGCTATTACCATGGTGATGCGGTTTTGGC
AGTACATCAATGGGCGTGGATAGCGGTTTGACTCACGGGGATTTCCAAGTCTCCACCCCATTGACGTCAA
TGGGAGTTTGTTTTGGCACCAAAATCAACGGGACTTTCCAAAATGTCGTAACAACTCCGCCCCATTGACG
CAAATGGGCGGTAGGCGTGTACGGTGGGAGGTCTATATAAGCAGCGCGTTTTGCCTGTACTGGGTCTCTC
TGGTTAGACCAGATCTGAGCCTGGGAGCTCTCTGGCTAACTAGGGAACCCACTGCTTAAGCCTCAATAAA
GCTTGCCTTGAGTGCTTCAAGTAGTGTGTGCCCGTCTGTTGTGTGACTCTGGTAACTAGAGATCCCTCAG
ACCCTTTTAGTCAGTGTGGAAAATCTCTAGCAGTGGCGCCCGAACAGGGACTTGAAAGCGAAAGGGAAAC
CAGAGGAGCTCTCTCGACGCAGGACTCGGCTTGCTGAAGCGCGCACGGCAAGAGGCGAGGGGCGGCGACT
GGTGAGTACGCCAAAAATTTTGACTAGCGGAGGCTAGAAGGAGAGAGATGGGTGCGAGAGCGTCAGTATT
AAGCGGGGGAGAATTAGATCGCGATGGGAAAAAATTCGGTTAAGGCCAGGGGGAAAGAAAAAATATAAAT
TAAAACATATAGTATGGGCAAGCAGGGAGCTAGAACGATTCGCAGTTAATCCTGGCCTGTTAGAAACATC
AGAAGGCTGTAGACAAATACTGGGACAGCTACAACCATCCCTTCAGACAGGATCAGAAGAACTTAGATCA
TTATATAATACAGTAGCAACCCTCTATTGTGTGCATCAAAGGATAGAGATAAAAGACACCAAGGAAGCTT
TAGACAAGATAGAGGAAGAGCAAAACAAAAGTAAGACCACCGCACAGCAAGGGCCGCTGATCTTCAGACC
TGGAGGAGGAGATATGAGGGACAATTGGAGAAGTGAATTATATAAATATAAAGTAGTAAAAATTGAACCA
TTAGGAGTAGCACCCACCAAGGCAAAGAGAAGAGTGGTGCAGAGAGAAAAAAGAGCAGTGGGAATAGGAG
CTTTGTTCCTTGGGTTCTTGGGAGCAGCAGGAAGCACTATGGGCGCAGCGTCAATGACGCTGACGGTACA
GGCCAGACAATTATTGTCTGGTATAGTGCAGCAGCAGAACAATTTGCTGAGGGCTATTGAGGCGCAACAG
CATCTGTTGCAACTCACAGTCTGGGGCATCAAGCAGCTCCAGGCAAGAATCCTGGCTGTGGAAAGATACC
TAAAGGATCAACAGCTCCTGGGGATTTGGGGTTGCTCTGGAAAACTCATTTGCACCACTGCTGTGCCTTG
GAATGCTAGTTGGAGTAATAAATCTCTGGAACAGATTTGGAATCACACGACCTGGATGGAGTGGGACAGA
GAAATTAACAATTACACAAGCTTAATACACTCCTTAATTGAAGAATCGCAAAACCAGCAAGAAAAGAATG
AACAAGAATTATTGGAATTAGATAAATGGGCAAGTTTGTGGAATTGGTTTAACATAACAAATTGGCTGTG
GTATATAAAATTATTCATAATGATAGTAGGAGGCTTGGTAGGTTTAAGAATAGTTTTTGCTGTACTTTCT
ATAGTGAATAGAGTTAGGCAGGGATATTCACCATTATCGTTTCAGACCCACCTCCCAACCCCGAGGGGAC
CCGACAGGCCCGAAGGAATAGAAGAAGAAGGTGGAGAGAGAGACAGAGACAGATCCATTCGATTAGTGAA
CGGATCTACAAATGGCAGTATTCATCCACAATTTTAAAAGAAAAGGGGGGATTGGGGGGTACAGTGCAGG
GGAAAGAATAGTAGACATAATAGCAACAGACATACAAACTAAAGAATTACAAAAACAAATTACAAAAATT
CAAAATTTTCGGGTTTATTACAGGGACAGCAGAAATTCACTTTGAATTAATTCAAGCTTCGTGAGGCTCC
GGTGCCCGTCAGTGGGCAGAGCGCACATCGCCCACAGTCCCCGAGAAGTTGGGGGGAGGGGTCGGCAATT
GAACCGGTGCCTAGAGAAGGTGGCGCGGGGTAAACTGGGAAAGTGATGTCGTGTACTGGCTCCGCCTTTT
TCCCGAGGGTGGGGGAGAACCGTATATAAGTGCAGTAGTCGCCGTGAACGTTCTTTTTCGCAACGGGTTT
GCCGCCAGAACACAGGTAAGTGCCGTGTGTGGTTCCCGCGGGCCTGGCCTCTTTACGGGTTATGGCCCTT
GCGTGCCTTGAATTACTTCCACCTGGCTCCAGTACGTGATTCTTGATCCCGAGCTGGAGCCAGGGGCGGG
CCTTGCGCTTTAGGAGCCCCTTCGCCTCGTGCTTGAGTTGAGGCCTGGCCTGGGCGCTGGGGCCGCCGCG
TGCGAATCTGGTGGCACCTTCGCGCCTGTCTCGCTGCTTTCGATAAGTCTCTAGCCATTTAAAATTTTTG
ATGACCTGCTGCGACGCTTTTTTTCTGGCAAGATAGTCTTGTAAATGCGGGCCAGGATCTGCACACTGGT
ATTTCGGTTTTTGGGGCCGCGGGCGGCGACGGGGCCCGTGCGTCCCAGCGCACATGTTCGGCGAGGCGGG
GCCTGCGAGCGCGGCCACCGAGAATCGGACGGGGGTAGTCTCAAGCTGGCCGGCCTGCTCTGGTGCCTGG
CCTCGCGCCGCCGTGTATCGCCCCGCCCTGGGCGGCAAGGCTGGCCCGGTCGGCACCAGTTGCGTGAGCG
GAAAGATGGCCGCTTCCCGGCCCTGCTCCAGGGGGCTCAAAATGGAGGACGCGGCGCTCGGGAGAGCGGG
CGGGTGAGTCACCCACACAAAGGAAAGGGGCCTTTCCGTCCTCAGCCGTCGCTTCATGTGACTCCACGGA
GTACCGGGCGCCGTCCAGGCACCTCGATTAGTTCTGGAGCTTTTGGAGTACGTCGTCTTTAGGTTGGGGG
GAGGGGTTTTATGCGATGGAGTTTCCCCACACTGAGTGGGTGGAGACTGAAGTTAGGCCAGCTTGGCACT
TGATGTAATTCTCCTTGGAATTTGCCCTTTTTGAGTTTGGATCTTGGTTCATTCTCAAGCCTCAGACAGT
GGTTCAAAGTTTTTTTCTTCCATTTCAGGTGTCGTGAACACGCTACCGGTCTCGACGAATTCACCATGGC
AAACCTGGACAAGATGCTGAACACCATCGTGACCGAGGTGCGCCAGTTCCTGCAAGTGGACAGAGTGTGC
GTGTTCCAGTTCGAGGAAGATTACTCCGGCAGCGTCGTCGTGGAAGCCGTGGACGACAGATGGAACAGCA
TCCTGAAGACCCAGGTGCGGGACTGCTACTTCATGGAAACCAGAGGTGAGGAATACTTGCACGGCAGATA
CCAGGCCATCGCCGACATCTACCAGGCCAATCTGCTGGAGTGCTATCGCGACCTGCTGGGCCAGTTTCAG
GTGCGGGCCATTCTGGCTGTCCCCATCATCAAGGGCAAGAAGCTGTGGGGCCTGCTGGTGGCCCACCAAC
TGGCTGCCCCTCGGAGCTGGCAGACCTGGGAAATCGAGTTCCTGAAACAGCAAGCCGTGGTGATGGGCAT
CGCCATCCAGCAGAGCCTCGAGGGAAGCGGAGCGACGAATTTTAGTCTACTGAAACAAGCGGGAGACGTG
GAGGAAAACCCTGGACCTGGCGGCCGCATGGTGAGCAAGGGCGAGGAGCTGTTCACCGGGGTGGTGCCCA
TCCTGGTCGAGCTGGACGGCGACGTAAACGGCCACAAGTTCAGCGTGTCCGGCGAGGGCGAGGGCGATGC
CACCTACGGCAAGCTGACCCTGAAGTTCATCTGCACCACCGGCAAGCTGCCCGTGCCCTGGCCCACCCTC
GTGACCACCCTGACCTACGGCGTGCAGTGCTTCAGCCGCTACCCCGACCACATGAAGCAGCACGACTTCT
TCAAGTCCGCCATGCCCGAAGGCTACGTCCAGGAGCGCACCATCTTCTTCAAGGACGACGGCAACTACAA
GACCCGCGCCGAGGTGAAGTTCGAGGGCGACACCCTGGTGAACCGCATCGAGCTGAAGGGCATCGACTTC
AAGGAGGACGGCAACATCCTGGGGCACAAGCTGGAGTACAACTACAACAGCCACAACGTCTATATCATGG
CCGACAAGCAGAAGAACGGCATCAAGGTGAACTTCAAGATCCGCCACAACATCGAGGACGGCAGCGTGCA
GCTCGCCGACCACTACCAGCAGAACACCCCCATCGGCGACGGCCCCGTGCTGCTGCCCGACAACCACTAC
CTGAGCACCCAGTCCGCCCTGAGCAAAGACCCCAACGAGAAGCGCGATCACATGGTCCTGCTGGAGTTCG
TGACCGCCGCCTCTAGAGGATCCGTTAACTAACTTAAGCTAGCAACGGTTTCCCTCTAGCGGGATCAATT
CCGCCCCCCCCCCCTAACGTTACTGGCCGAAGCCGCTTGGAATAAGGCCGGTGTGCGTTTGTCTATATGT
TATTTTCCACCATATTGCCGTCTTTTGGCAATGTGAGGGCCCGGAAACCTGGCCCTGTCTTCTTGACGAG
CATTCCTAGGGGTCTTTCCCCTCTCGCCAAAGGAATGCAAGGTCTGTTGAATGTCGTGAAGGAAGCAGTT
CCTCTGGAAGCTTCTTGAAGACAAACAACGTCTGTAGCGACCCTTTGCAGGCAGCGGAACCCCCCACCTG
GCGACAGGTGCCTCTGCGGCCAAAAGCCACGTGTATAAGATACACCTGCAAAGGCGGCACAACCCCAGTG
CCACGTTGTGAGTTGGATAGTTGTGGAAAGAGTCAAATGGCTCTCCTCAAGCGTATTCAACAAGGGGCTG
AAGGATGCCCAGAAGGTACCCCATTGTATGGGATCTGATCTGGGGCCTCGGTGCACATGCTTTACATGTG
TTTAGTCGAGGTTAAAAAAACGTCTAGGCCCCCCGAACCACGGGGACGTGGTTTTCCTTTGAAAAACACG
ATAATACCATGGCCAAGTTGACCAGTGCCGTTCCGGTGCTCACCGCGCGCGACGTCGCCGGAGCGGTCGA
GTTCTGGACCGACCGGCTCGGGTTCTCCCGGGACTTCGTGGAGGACGACTTCGCCGGTGTGGTCCGGGAC
GACGTGACCCTGTTCATCAGCGCGGTCCAGGACCAGGTGGTGCCGGACAACACCCTGGCCTGGGTGTGGG
TGCGCGGCCTGGACGAGCTGTACGCCGAGTGGTCGGAGGTCGTGTCCACGAACTTCCGGGACGCCTCCGG
GCCGGCCATGACCGAGATCGGCGAGCAGCCGTGGGGGCGGGAGTTCGCCCTGCGCGACCCGGCCGGCAAC
TGCGTGCACTTCGTGGCCGAGGAGCAGGACTGAACTAGAGTTAACATCGAGGGATCAAGCTTATCGATAA
TCAACCTCTGGATTACAAAATTTGTGAAAGATTGACTGGTATTCTTAACTATGTTGCTCCTTTTACGCTA
TGTGGATACGCTGCTTTAATGCCTTTGTATCATGCTATTGCTTCCCGTATGGCTTTCATTTTCTCCTCCT
TGTATAAATCCTGGTTGCTGTCTCTTTATGAGGAGTTGTGGCCCGTTGTCAGGCAACGTGGCGTGGTGTG
CACTGTGTTTGCTGACGCAACCCCCACTGGTTGGGGCATTGCCACCACCTGTCAGCTCCTTTCCGGGACT
TTCGCTTTCCCCCTCCCTATTGCCACGGCGGAACTCATCGCCGCCTGCCTTGCCCGCTGCTGGACAGGGG
CTCGGCTGTTGGGCACTGACAATTCCGTGGTGTTGTCGGGGAAGCTGACGTCCTTTCCATGGCTGCTCGC
CTGTGTTGCCACCTGGATTCTGCGCGGGACGTCCTTCTGCTACGTCCCTTCGGCCCTCAATCCAGCGGAC
CTTCCTTCCCGCGGCCTGCTGCCGGCTCTGCGGCCTCTTCCGCGTCTTCGCCTTCGCCCTCAGACGAGTC
GGATCTCCCTTTGGGCCGCCTCCCCGCATCGATACCGTCGAGACCTAGAAAAACATGGAGCAATCACAAG
TAGCAATACAGCAGCTACCAATGCTGATTGTGCCTGGCTAGAAGCACAAGAGGAGGAGGAGGTGGGTTTT
CCAGTCACACCTCAGGTACCTTTAAGACCAATGACTTACAAGGCAGCTGTAGATCTTAGCCACTTTTTAA
AAGAAAAGGGGGGACTGGAAGGGCTAATTCACTCCCAACGAAGACAAGATATCCTTGATCTGTGGATCTA
CCACACACAAGGCTACTTCCCTGATTGGCAGAACTACACACCAGGGCCAGGGATCAGATATCCACTGACC
TTTGGATGGTGCTACAAGCTAGTACCAGTTGAGCAAGAGAAGGTAGAAGAAGCCAATGAAGGAGAGAACA
CCCGCTTGTTACACCCTGTGAGCCTGCATGGGATGGATGACCCGGAGAGAGAAGTATTAGAGTGGAGGTT
TGACAGCCGCCTAGCATTTCATCACATGGCCCGAGAGCTGCATCCGGACTGTACTGGGTCTCTCTGGTTA
GACCAGATCTGAGCCTGGGAGCTCTCTGGCTAACTAGGGAACCCACTGCTTAAGCCTCAATAAAGCTTGC
CTTGAGTGCTTCAAGTAGTGTGTGCCCGTCTGTTGTGTGACTCTGGTAACTAGAGATCCCTCAGACCCTT
TTAGTCAGTGTGGAAAATCTCTAGCAGGGCCCGTTTAAACCCGCTGATCAGCCTCGACTGTGCCTTCTAG
TTGCCAGCCATCTGTTGTTTGCCCCTCCCCCGTGCCTTCCTTGACCCTGGAAGGTGCCACTCCCACTGTC
CTTTCCTAATAAAATGAGGAAATTGCATCGCATTGTCTGAGTAGGTGTCATTCTATTCTGGGGGGTGGGG
TGGGGCAGGACAGCAAGGGGGAGGATTGGGAAGACAATAGCAGGCATGCTGGGGATGCGGTGGGCTCTAT
GGCTTCTGAGGCGGAAAGAACCAGCTGGGGCTCTAGGGGGTATCCCC
[124 nt withheld, positions 7608-7731]
C
[91 nt withheld, positions 7733-7823]
A
[49 nt withheld, positions 7825-7873]
CCTTTGACGTTGGAGTCCACGTTCTTT
[37 nt withheld, positions 7901-7937]
ACCCTATCTCGGTCTATTCTTTTGATTTATAAGGGATTTTGCCGATTTCGGCCTATTGGTTAAAAAATGA
GCTGATTTAACAAAAATTTAACGCGAATTAATTCTGTGGAATGTGTGTCAGTTAGGGTGTGGAAAGTCCC
CAGGCTCCCCAGCAGGCAGAAGTATGCAAAGCATGCATCTCAATTAGTCAGCAACCAGGTGTGGAAAGTC
CCCAGGCTCCCCAGCAGGCAGAAGTATGCAAAGCATGCATCTCAATTAGTCAGCAACCATAGTCCCGCCC
CTAACTCCGCCCATCCCGCCCCTAACTCCGCCCAGTTCCGCCCATTCTCCGCCCCATGGCTGACTAATTT
TTTTTATTTATGCAGAGGCCGAGGCCGCCTCTGCCTCTGAGCTATTCCAGAAGTAGTGAGGAGGCTTTTT
TGGAGGCCTAGGCTTTTGCAAAAAGCTCCCGGGAGCTTGTATATCCATTTTCGGATCTGATCAGCACGTG
TTGACAATTAATCATCGGCATAGTATATCGGCATAGTATAATACGACAAGGTGAGGAACTAAACCATGGC
CAAGTTGACCAGTGCCGTTCCGGTGCTCACCGCGCGCGACGTCGCCGGAGCGGTCGAGTTCTGGACCGAC
CGGCTCGGGTTCTCCCGGGACTTCGTGGAGGACGACTTCGCCGGTGTGGTCCGGGACGACGTGACCCTGT
TCATCAGCGCGGTCCAGGACCAGGTGGTGCCGGACAACACCCTGGCCTGGGTGTGGGTGCGCGGCCTGGA
CGAGCTGTACGCCGAGTGGTCGGAGGTCGTGTCCACGAACTTCCGGGACGCCTCCGGGCCGGCCATGACC
GAGATCGGCGAGCAGCCGTGGGGGCGGGAGTTCGCCCTGCGCGACCCGGCCGGCAACTGCGTGCACTTCG
TGGCCGAGGAGCAGGACTGACACGTGCTACGAGATTTCGATTCCACCGCCGCCTTCTATGAAAGGTTGGG
CTTCGGAATCGTTTTCCGGGACGCCGGCTGGATGATCCTCCAGCGCGGGGATCTCATGCTGGAGTTCTTC
GCCCACCCCAACTTGTTTATTGCAGCTTATAATGGTTACAAATAAAGCAATAGCATCACAAATTTCACAA
ATAAAGCATTTTTTTCACTGCATTCTAGTTGTGGTTTGTCCAAACTCATCAATGTATCTTATCATGTCTG
TATACCGTCGACCTCTAGCTAGAGCTTGGCGTAATCATGGTCATAGCTGTTTCCTGTGTGAAATTGTTAT
CCGCTCACAATTCCACACAACATACGAGCCGGAAGCATAAAGTGTAAAGCCTGGGGTGCCTAATGAGTGA
GCTAACTCACATTAATTGCGTTGCGCTCACTGCCCGCTTTCCAGTCGGGAAACCTGTCGTGCCAGCTGCA
TTAATGAATCGGCCAACGCGCGGGGAGAGGCGGTTTGCGTATTGGGCGCTCTTCCGCTTCCTCGCTCACT
GACTCGCTGCGCTCGGTCGTTCGGCTGCGGCGAGCGGTATCAGCTCACTCAAAGGCGGTAATACGGTTAT
CCACAGAATCAGGGGATAACGCAGGAAAGAACATGTGAGCAAAAGGCCAGCAAAAGGCCAGGAACCGTAA
AAAGGCCGCGTTGCTGGCGTTTTTCCATAGGCTCCGCCCCCCTGACGAGCATCACAAAAATCGACGCTCA
AGTCAGAGGTGGCGAAACCCGACAGGACTATAAAGATACCAGGCGTTTCCCCCTGGAAGCTCCCTCGTGC
GCTCTCCTGTTCCGACCCTGCCGCTTACCGGATACCTGTCCGCCTTTCTCCCTTCGGGAAGCGTGGCGCT
TTCTCATAGCTCACGCTGTAGGTATCTCAGTTCGGTGTAGGTCGTTCGCTCCAAGCTGGGCTGTGTGCAC
GAACCCCCCGTTCAGCCCGACCGCTGCGCCTTATCCGGTAACTATCGTCTTGAGTCCAACCCGGTAAGAC
ACGACTTATCGCCACTGGCAGCAGCCACTGGTAACAGGATTAGCAGAGCGAGGTATGTAGGCGGTGCTAC
AGAGTTCTTGAAGTGGTGGCCTAACTACGGCTACACTAGAAGAACAGTATTTGGTATCTGCGCTCTGCTG
AAGCCAGTTACCTTCGGAAAAAGAGTTGGTAGCTCTTGATCCGGCAAACAAACCACCGCTGGTAGCGGTG
GTTTTTTTGTTTGCAAGCAGCAGATTACGCGCAGAAAAAAAGGATCTCAAGAAGATCCTTTGATCTTTTC
TACGGGGTCTGACGCTCAGTGGAACGAAAACTCACGTTAAGGGATTTTGGTCATGAGATTATCAAAAAGG
ATCTTCACCTAGATCCTTTTAAATTAAAAATGAAGTTTTAAATCAATCTAAAGTATATATGAGTAAACTT
GGTCTGACAGTTACCAATGCTTAATCAGTGAGGCACCTATCTCAGCGATCTGTCTATTTCGTTCATCCAT
AGTTGCCTGACTCCCCGTCGTGTAGATAACTACGATACGGGAGGGCTTACCATCTGGCCCCAGTGCTGCA
ATGATACCGCGAGACCCACGCTCACCGGCTCCAGATTTATCAGCAATAAACCAGCCAGCCGGAAGGGCCG
AGCGCAGAAGTGGTCCTGCAACTTTATCCGCCTCCATCCAGTCTATTAATTGTTGCCGGGAAGCTAGAGT
AAGTAGTTCGCCAGTTAATAGTTTGCGCAACGTTGTTGCCATTGCTACAGGCATCGTGGTGTCACGCTCG
TCGTTTGGTATGGCTTCATTCAGCTCCGGTTCCCAACGATCAAGGCGAGTTACATGATCCCCCATGTTGT
GCAAAAAAGCGGTTAGCTCCTTCGGTCCTCCGATCGTTGTCAGAAGTAAGTTGGCCGCAGTGTTATCACT
CATGGTTATGGCAGCACTGCATAATTCTCTTACTGTCATGCCATCCGTAAGATGCTTTTCTGTGACTGGT
GAGTACTCAACCAAGTCATTCTGAGAATAGTGTATGCGGCGACCGAGTTGCTCTTGCCCGGCGTCAATAC
GGGATAATACCGCGCCACATAGCAGAACTTTAAAAGTGCTCATCATTGGAAAACGTTCTTCGGGGCGAAA
ACTCTCAAGGATCTTACCGCTGTTGAGATCCAGTTCGATGTAACCCACTCGTGCACCCAACTGATCTTCA
GCATCTTTTACTTTCACCAGCGTTTCTGGGTGAGCAAAAACAGGAAGGCAAAATGCCGCAAAAAAGGGAA
TAAGGGCGACACGGAAATGTTGAATACTCATACTCTTCCTTTTTCAATATTATTGAAGCATTTATCAGGG
TTATTGTCTCATGAGCGGATACATATTTGAATGTATTTAGAAAAATAAACAAATAGGGGTTCCGCGCACA
TTTCCCCGAAAAGTGCCACCTGACGTC
Features (pLannotate 1.2.2; 32 found; start..end, strand, type, name):
     28..80      -  misc_feature   bom (fragment): basis of mobility region from pBR322
    235..614     +  enhancer       CMV enhancer: human cytomegalovirus immediate early enhancer
    615..814     +  promoter       CMV promoter: human cytomegalovirus (CMV) immediate early promoter
    832..1012    +  LTR            5' LTR (truncated): truncated 5' long terminal repeat (LTR) from HIV-1
   1059..1184    +  misc_feature   HIV-1 Ψ: packaging signal of human immunodeficiency virus type 1
   1168..1506    +  CDS            HIV-1 gag (fragment): gag protein from human immunodeficiency virus 1; gag
   1676..1909    +  misc_feature   RRE: The Rev response element (RRE) of HIV-1 allows for Rev-dependent mRNA export from the nucleus to the cytoplasm.
   2286..2386    +  CDS            Rev (fragment): human immunodeficiency virus 1 (HIV-1) Rev protein; rev; enhances nuclear export of unspliced and incompletely spliced viral mRNAs
   2412..2529    +  misc_feature   cPPT/CTS: central polypurine tract and central termination sequence of HIV-1
   2585..3747    +  promoter       EF-1α promoter: strong constitutive promoter for human elongation factor EF-1α
   3776..4216    +  CDS            miRFP670nano: miRFP670nano is a basic (constitutively fluorescent) near ir fluorescent protein published in 2019, derived from Nostoc punctiforme. It has very low acid sensitivity. It requires the cofactor biliverdin for fluorescence.
   4304..4981    +  CDS            (3-F)Tyr-EGFP: (3-F)Tyr-EGFP is a basic (constitutively fluorescent) green fluorescent protein published in 2004, derived from Aequorea victoria.
   5045..5615    +  misc_feature   IRES2: internal ribosome entry site (IRES) of the encephalomyocarditis virus (EMCV)
   5609..5983    +  CDS            BleoR: antibiotic-binding protein; Sh ble from Streptoalloteichus hindustanus; confers resistance to bleomycin, phleomycin, and Zeocin™
   6019..6607    +  misc_feature   WPRE: woodchuck hepatitis virus posttranscriptional regulatory element
   6532..7119    +  CDS            nef: NEF_HV112 - Experimental evidence at protein level: Swiss-Prot protein existence level 1. Extracellular Nef protein targets CD4(+) T-lymphocytes for apoptosis by interacting with CXCR4 surface receptors. From Human immunodeficiency virus type 1 group M subtype B (isolate PCV12) (HIV-1).
   7126..7306    +  LTR            5' LTR (truncated): truncated 5' long terminal repeat (LTR) from HIV-1
   7338..7562    +  polyA_signal   bGH poly(A) signal: bovine growth hormone polyadenylation signal
   7566..7587    +  promoter       SV40 promoter (fragment): SV40 enhancer and early promoter
   7608..8036    +  rep_origin     f1 ori (sequence partly withheld): f1 bacteriophage origin of replication; arrow indicates direction of (+) strand synthesis
   8050..8379    +  promoter       SV40 promoter: SV40 enhancer and early promoter
   8427..8474    +  promoter       EM7 promoter: synthetic bacterial promoter&nbsp
   8493..8867    +  CDS            BleoR: antibiotic-binding protein; Sh ble from Streptoalloteichus hindustanus; confers resistance to bleomycin, phleomycin, and Zeocin™
   8877..9002    +  CDS            ble (fragment): BLE_KLEPN - Experimental evidence at protein level: Swiss-Prot protein existence level 1. Binding protein with a strong affinity to the bleomycin family of antibiotics. Binds to CL990; an antimitotic-antibiotic compound. From Klebsiella pneumoniae.
   8997..9118    +  polyA_signal   SV40 poly(A) signal: SV40 polyadenylation signal
   9189..9211    -  protein_bind   lac operator (fragment): The lac repressor binds to the lac operator to inhibit transcription in E. coli. This inhibition can be relieved by adding lactose or isopropyl-β-D-thiogalactopyranoside (IPTG). lac repressor encoded by lacI
   9215..9245    -  promoter       lac promoter: promoter for the E. coli lac operon
   9260..9281    -  protein_bind   CAP binding site: CAP binding activates transcription in the presence of cAMP. E. coli catabolite activator protein
   9294..9386    -  CDS            lacI (fragment): lac repressor; lacI; The lac repressor binds to the lac operator to inhibit transcription in E. coli. This inhibition can be relieved by adding lactose or isopropyl-β-D-thiogalactopyranoside (IPTG).
   9569..10157   -  rep_origin     ori: high-copy-number ColE1/pMB1/pBR322/pUC origin of replication
  10328..11188   -  CDS            AmpR: β-lactamase; bla; confers resistance to ampicillin, carbenicillin, and related antibiotics
  11189..11293   -  promoter       AmpR promoter: bla
