[The description below was written by a language model from this plasmid's Addgene catalogue record and pLannotate feature annotations shown in this document.]
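Description:
pCSIIbleo-miRFP704nano(S86C)-P2A-EGFP is an HIV-1-based lentiviral transfer vector for mammalian expression, built on the pCSIIbleo backbone. It is propagated in E. coli through a high-copy ColE1/pUC-type origin with ampicillin resistance, and it also carries an f1 origin. The viral genome is transcribed from a CMV enhancer/promoter fused to a truncated 5' LTR. This is followed by the Ψ packaging signal with a gag fragment, the Rev response element for Rev-dependent nuclear export, and the cPPT/CTS element. A WPRE, which enhances transcript expression, and a truncated 3' LTR close the provirus, with a bGH polyadenylation signal downstream.

The synthetic insert encodes miRFP704nano carrying an S86C substitution. The annotation software matched it to the related miRFP670nano, a small near-infrared fluorescent protein derived from Nostoc punctiforme that needs biliverdin as its chromophore. The insert is joined through a P2A self-cleaving peptide to EGFP, so the near-infrared and green proteins are made from one reading frame as separate polypeptides. This would let EGFP serve as an internal expression reference, although the record states only that the vector expresses both. An EMCV IRES then drives the Sh ble gene on the same transcript, allowing Zeocin selection of transduced cells. A second SV40/EM7-driven BleoR cassette lies outside the LTRs.

The catalogue lists the promoter as CAG, but the feature table annotates an EF-1α promoter immediately upstream of the insert and no CAG element. The sequence annotation therefore points to EF-1α as the internal promoter.
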