Addgene plasmid #197372: pCSIIbleo-miRFP704nano(S86C)-P2A-EGFP
Purpose: The lentiviral vector for miRFP704nano(S86C) and EGFP
Depositing lab: Michiyuki Matsuda. Depositing organization: Kyoto University, Graduate School of Biostudies.
Backbone
  Vector backbone: pCSIIbleo
  Backbone size w/o insert (bp): 10120
  Total vector size (bp): 11326
  Vector type: Mammalian Expression, Lentiviral
  Selectable markers: Zeocin
Growth in bacteria
  Bacterial resistance: Ampicillin, 100 μg/mL
  Growth temperature: 37°C
  Growth strain: NEB Stable
  Copy number: Unknown
Gene/Insert
  Gene/Insert name: miRFP704nano(S86C)
  Species: Synthetic
  Insert size (bp): 1206
  Mutation: S86C mutation
  Promoter: CAG
  Tag / fusion protein: P2A-EGFP (C terminal on insert)
  Cloning method: Restriction Enzyme; 5′ cloning site EcoRI (not destroyed); 3′ cloning site XhoI (not destroyed)
  Sequencing primers: 5′ TCATTCTCAAGCCTCAGACAGTGG
Resource information
  A portion of this plasmid was derived from a plasmid made by: Dr. Vladislav Verkhusha
Terms and licenses: Academic/Nonprofit Terms; Industry Terms: Not Available to Industry
How to cite: pCSIIbleo-miRFP704nano(S86C)-P2A-EGFP was a gift from Michiyuki Matsuda (Addgene plasmid # 197372 ; http://n2t.net/addgene:197372 ; RRID:Addgene_197372)
